>Addgene plasmid #185975 | T_antitdTomatosynsrRNA_UA | addgene full sequence | sequence record 373909 | Addgene NGS Result
TCACCTCGAGTCCCTATCAGTGATAGAGATTGACATCCCTATCAGTGATAGAGATACTGAGCACATCAGC
AGGACGCACTGACCGAATTCGCATGAACTCTTTGATGACCTCCTCGCCCTTGCTCACCATTTTCTGTTGG
GCCATTGCATTGCCACTGATTTTCCAACATATAAAAAGACAAGCCCGAACAGTCGTCCGGGCTTTTTTTC
TCGAGCTTCTAGAGGCATCAAATAAAACGAAAGGCTCAGTCGAAAGACTGGGCCTTTCGTTTTATCTGTT
GTTTGTCGGTGAACGCTCTCCTGAGTAGGACAAATCCGCCGCCCTAGACCTAGGGGCTGGCACTCTGTCG
ATACCCCACCGAGACCCCATTGGGGCCAATACGCCCGCGTTTCTTCCTTTTCCCCACCCCACCCCCCAAG
TTCGGGTGAAGGCCCAGGGCTCGCAGCCAACGTCGGGGCGGCAGGCCCTGCCATAGCCTCAGGTTACTCA
TATATACTTTAGATTGATTTAAAACTTCATTTTTAATTTAAAAGGATCTAGGTGAAGATCCTTTTTGATA
ATCTCATGACCAAAATCCCTTAACGTGAGTTTTCGTTCCACTGAGCGTCAGACCCCGTAGAAAAGATCAA
AGGATCTTCTTGAGATCCTTTTTTTCTGCGCGTAATCTGCTGCTTGCAAACAAAAAAACCACCGCTACCA
GCGGTGGTTTGTTTGCCGGATCAAGAGCTACCAACTCTTTTTCCGAAGGTAACTGGCTTCAGCAGAGCGC
AGATACCAAATACTGTTCTTCTAGTGTAGCCGTAGTTAGGCCACCACTTCAAGAACTCTGTAGCACCGCC
TACATACCTCGCTCTGCTAATCCTGTTACCAGTGGCTGCTGCCAGTGGCGATAAGTCGTGTCTTACCGGG
TTGGACTCAAGACGATAGTTACCGGATAAGGCGCAGCGGTCGGGCTGAACGGGGGGTTCGTGCACACAGC
CCAGCTTGGAGCGAACGACCTACACCGAACTGAGATACCTACAGCGTGAGCTATGAGAAAGCGCCACGCT
TCCCGAAGGGAGAAAGGCGGACAGGTATCCGGTAAGCGGCAGGGTCGGAACAGGAGAGCGCACGAGGGAG
CTTCCAGGGGGAAACGCCTGGTATCTTTATAGTCCTGTCGGGTTTCGCCACCTCTGACTTGAGCGTCGAT
TTTTGTGATGCTCGTCAGGGGGGCGGAGCCTATGGAAAAACGCCAGCAACGCGGCCTTTTTACGGTTCCT
GGCCTTTTGCTGGCCTTTTGCTCACATGTTCTTTCCTGCGTTATCCCCTACTAGTGCTTGGATTCTCACC
AATAAAAAACGCCCGGCGGCAACCGAGCGTTCTGAACAAATCCAGATGGAGTTCTGAGGTCATTACTGGA
TCTATCAACAGGAGTCCAAGCGAGCTCGTAAACTTGGTCTGACAGTTACCAATGCTTAATCAGTGAGGCA
CCTATCTCAGCGATCTGTCTATTTCGTTCATCCATAGTTGCCTGACTCCCCGTCGTGTAGATAACTACGA
TACGGGAGGGCTTACCATCTGGCCCCAGTGCTGCAATGATACCGCGAGACCCACGCTCACCGGCTCCAGA
TTTATCAGCAATAAACCAGCCAGCCGGAAGGGCCGAGCGCAGAAGTGGTCCTGCAACTTTATCCGCCTCC
ATCCAGTCTATTAATTGTTGCCGGGAAGCTAGAGTAAGTAGTTCGCCAGTTAATAGTTTGCGCAACGTTG
TTGCCATTGCTACAGGCATCGTGGTGTCACGCTCGTCGTTTGGTATGGCTTCATTCAGCTCCGGTTCCCA
ACGATCAAGGCGAGTTACATGATCCCCCATGTTGTGCAAAAAAGCGGTTAGCTCCTTCGGTCCTCCGATC
GTTGTCAGAAGTAAGTTGGCCGCAGTGTTATCACTCATGGTTATGGCAGCACTGCATAATTCTCTTACTG
TCATGCCATCCGTAAGATGCTTTTCTGTGACTGGTGAGTACTCAACCAAGTCATTCTGAGAATAGTGTAT
GCGGCGACCGAGTTGCTCTTGCCCGGCGTCAATACGGGATAATACCGCGCCACATAGCAGAACTTTAAAA
GTGCTCATCATTGGAAAACGTTCTTCGGGGCGAAAACTCTCAAGGATCTTACCGCTGTTGAGATCCAGTT
CGATGTAACCCACTCGTGCACCCAACTGATCTTCAGCATCTTTTACTTTCACCAGCGTTTCTGGGTGAGC
AAAAACAGGAAGGCAAAATGCCGCAAAAAAGGGAATAAGGGCGACACGGAAATGTTGAATACTCATACTC
TTCCTTTTTCAATATTATTGAAGCATTTATCAGGGTTATTGTCTCATGAGCGGATACATATTTGAATGTA
TTTAGAAAAATAAACAAATAGGGGTTCCGCGCACATTTCCCCGAAAAGTGCCACCTGACGTCTAAGAAAC
CATTATTATCATGACATTAACCTATAAAAATAGGCGTATCACGAGGCCCTTTCGTCT
Features (pLannotate 1.2.2; 8 found; start..end, strand, type, name):
     11..84      +  promoter       PLtetO-1 promoter: modified phage lambda PL promoter with tet operator sites (Lutz and Bujard, 1997)
    108..217     +  ncRNA          MicC (fragment): Accession: RF00121 - MicC RNA
    229..315     +  terminator     rrnB T1 terminator: Escherichia coli rrnB; transcription terminator T1 from the E. coli rrnB gene
    402..418     -  polyA_signal   bGH poly(A) signal (fragment): bovine growth hormone polyadenylation signal
    640..1228    +  rep_origin     ori: high-copy-number ColE1/pMB1/pBR322/pUC origin of replication
   1322..1416    -  terminator     lambda t0 terminator: transcription terminator from phage lambda
   1446..2306    -  CDS            AmpR: β-lactamase; bla; confers resistance to ampicillin, carbenicillin, and related antibiotics
   2307..2411    -  promoter       AmpR promoter: bla
