[The description below was written by a language model from this plasmid's Addgene catalogue record and pLannotate feature annotations shown in this document.]
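Description:
T_antitdTomatosynsrRNA_UA is a small synthetic-biology plasmid for E. coli, built on a modular pZ-type expression backbone. It is propagated through a high-copy ColE1/pUC-type origin of replication and selected with ampicillin via a β-lactamase (AmpR) gene driven by its native bla promoter and followed by the phage lambda t0 terminator. The catalogue lists a total size of 2548 bp, whereas the sequenced record behind the feature table is 2507 nt, a minor discrepancy that the record does not explain.

The payload, cloned between AatII and AvrII sites, is a roughly 436 bp synthetic cassette in which the PLtetO-1 promoter, a phage lambda PL derivative carrying tet operator sites, drives a synthetic small regulatory RNA directed against tdTomato. The annotation detects a MicC fragment immediately downstream of the promoter. This is consistent with the common design in which a target-specific antisense segment is fused to the MicC scaffold, which in such designs recruits Hfq to promote translational repression of the target mRNA, although the record does not spell out this architecture. Transcription ends at the rrnB T1 terminator. A very short match to the bGH poly(A) signal is also annotated, but at this length it is probably incidental and has no expected function in bacteria.

Because PLtetO-1 is repressed by TetR, the recommendation to run experiments in DH5αZ1, a strain generally known to supply TetR, implies inducible control of the sRNA, whereas expression in plain DH5α would be constitutive. The plasmid was deposited with work on a microgravity-responsive genetic device in E. coli, where it presumably serves to knock down a tdTomato reporter.
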