Addgene plasmid #185975: T_antitdTomatosynsrRNA_UA
Purpose: Expresses antitdTomatosynsrRNA from PlTetO-1 promoter in E.coli Dh5alpha cell. For experiment use Dh5alphaz1.
Depositing lab: Sangram Bagh. Depositing organization: Saha Institute of Nuclear Physics. Publication: A microgravity responsive synthetic genetic device in Escherichia coli. Mukhopadhyay S, Bagh S. Biosens Bioelectron. 2020 Nov 1;167:112462. doi: 10.1016/j.bios.2020.112462. Epub 2020 Aug 1. PubMed 32781386.
Backbone
  Vector backbone: Pz
  Backbone manufacturer: expressys.
  Backbone size w/o insert (bp): 2112
  Total vector size (bp): 2548
  Modifications to backbone: Insertion of PlTetO-1antitdTomatosynsrRNA
  Vector type: Synthetic Biology
Growth in bacteria
  Bacterial resistance: Ampicillin, 100 μg/mL
  Growth temperature: 37°C
  Growth strain: DH5alpha
  Copy number: High Copy
Gene/Insert
  Gene/Insert name: PlTetO-1 AntitdTomatosynsrRNA
  Species: Synthetic
  Insert size (bp): 436
  Promoter: PlTetO-1
  Cloning method: Restriction Enzyme; 5′ cloning site AatII (not destroyed); 3′ cloning site AvrII (not destroyed)
  Sequencing primers: 5′ GAGGCCCTTTCGTCTTCAC
Terms and licenses: Academic/Nonprofit Terms; Industry Terms: Not Available to Industry
Depositor comments: Please visit https://www.biorxiv.org/content/10.1101/2020.01.26.920629v1 for bioRxiv preprint.
How to cite: T_antitdTomatosynsrRNA_UA was a gift from Sangram Bagh (Addgene plasmid # 185975 ; http://n2t.net/addgene:185975 ; RRID:Addgene_185975)
